>Addgene plasmid #216861 | pEGFP-hTimeless (pc4729) | addgene full sequence | sequence record 436283 | Addgene NGS Result
TTGAGATCCTTTTTTTCTGCGCGTAATCTGCTGCTTGCAAACAAAAAAACCACCGCTACCAGCGGTGGTT
TGTTTGCCGGATCAAGAGCTACCAACTCTTTTTCCGAAGGTAACTGGCTTCAGCAGAGCGCAGATACCAA
ATACTGTTCTTCTAGTGTAGCCGTAGTTAGGCCACCACTTCAAGAACTCTGTAGCACCGCCTACATACCT
CGCTCTGCTAATCCTGTTACCAGTGGCTGCTGCCAGTGGCGATAAGTCGTGTCTTACCGGGTTGGACTCA
AGACGATAGTTACCGGATAAGGCGCAGCGGTCGGGCTGAACGGGGGGTTCGTGCACACAGCCCAGCTTGG
AGCGAACGACCTACACCGAACTGAGATACCTACAGCGTGAGCTATGAGAAAGCGCCACGCTTCCCGAAGG
GAGAAAGGCGGACAGGTATCCGGTAAGCGGCAGGGTCGGAACAGGAGAGCGCACGAGGGAGCTTCCAGGG
GGAAACGCCTGGTATCTTTATAGTCCTGTCGGGTTTCGCCACCTCTGACTTGAGCGTCGATTTTTGTGAT
GCTCGTCAGGGGGGCGGAGCCTATGGAAAAACGCCAGCAACGCGGCCTTTTTACGGTTCCTGGCCTTTTG
CTGGCCTTTTGCTCACATGTTCTTTCCTGCGTTATCCCCTGATTCTGTGGATAACCGTATTACCGCCTTT
GAGTGAGCTGATACCGCTCGCCGCAGCCGAACGACCGAGCGCAGCGAGTCAGTGAGCGAGGAAGCGGAAG
AGCGCCCAATACGCAAACCGCCTCTCCCCGCGCGTTGGCCGATTCATTAATGCAGCAATTAGTCAGCAAC
CATAGTCCCGCCCCTAACTCCGCCCATCCCGCCCCTAACTCCGCCCAGTTCCGCCCATTCTCCGCCCCAT
GGCTGACTAATTTTTTTTATTTATGCAGAGGCCGAGGCCGCCTCGGCCTCTGAGCTATTCCAGAAGTAGT
GAAGAGGCTTTTTTGGAGGCCTAGGCTTTTGCAAAAAGCTCCGGGATCTCCATAAGAGAAGAGGGACAGC
TATGACTGGGAGTAGTCAGGAGAGGAGGAAAAATCTGGCTAGTAAAACATGTAAGGAAAATTTTAGGGAT
GTTAAAGAAAAAAATAACACAAAACAAAATATAAAAAAAATCTAACCTCAAGTCAAGGCTTTTCTATGGA
ATAAGGAATGGACAGCAGGGGGCTGTTTCATATACTGATGACCTCTTTATAGCCAACCTTTGTTCATGGC
AGCCAGCATATGGGCATATGTTGCCAAACTCTAAACCAAATACTCATTCTGATGTTTTAAATGATTTGCC
CTCCCATATGTCCTTCCGAGTGAGAGACACAAAAAATTCCAACACACTATTGCAATGAAAATAAATTTCC
TTTATTAGCCAGAAGTCAGATGCTCAAGGGGCTTCATGATGTCCCCATAATTTTTGGCAGAGGGAAAAAG
ATCTCAGTGGTATTTGTGAGCCAGGGCATTGGCCACACCAGCCACCACCTTCTGATAGGCAGCCTGCACC
TGAGGAGTGAATTCTTTGCCAAAATGATGAGACAGCACAACAACCAGCACGTTGCCCAGGAGCTGTAGGA
AAGAGAAGAAGGCATGAACATGGTTAGCAGAGGGGCCCGGTTTGGACTCAGAGTATTTTATCCTCATCTC
AAACAGTGTATATCATTGTAACCATAAAGAGAAAGGCAGGATGATGACCAGGGTGTAGTTGTTTCTACCA
ATAAGAATATTTCCACGCCAGCCAGAATTTATATGCAGAAATATTCTACCTTATCATTTAATTATAACAA
TTGTTCTCTAAAACTGTGCTGAAGTACAATATAATATACCCTGATTGCCTTGAAAAAAAAGTGATTAGAG
AAAGTACTTACAATCTGACAAATAAACAAAAGTGAATTTAAAAATTCGTTACAAATGCAAGCTAAAGTTT
AACGAAAAAGTTACAGAAAATGAAAAGAAAATAAGAGGAGACAATGGTTGTCAACAGAGTAGAAAGTGAA
AGAAACAAAATTATCATGAGGGTCCATGGTGATACAAGGGACATCTTCCCATTCTAAACAACACCCTGAA
AACTTTGCCCCCTCCATATAACATGAATTTTACAATAGCGAAAAAGAAAGAACAATCAAGGGTCCCCAAA
CTCACCCTGAAGTTCTCAGCTCTAGATCAGTCATCCTCATCATCCTCAATCTGGTATCGTTTCTTCTTTT
GGATTCCTGGAGCTCCCAACTCTGGTGCTCTGTTCCTGCCCTCATCTTCTTCCTGTTCCTCGTCGCTGTC
CAGCAATTGTCGTTTCTTGGGTGCTGCCTTCAGCGGCTCTTTACCAACAGCGTCTTCCTCCTCTGGGGAT
GCCAGGCCCGCTTTCTTCTTGTGGGCTAGCAAGAGGGCCCTCAGGGCTTGTGCTCGGTGCTCTTTACAGT
GCTCCTCATCAGAGCCTTGCTCTCCAGGGACTTTAGGCTGCAGCTCTGGCTGCAGCTTCTGTTCCTCCTC
TGGTTGACTCAAAGAAGCTGCTGCCCTCCGGAGCTGGGTAGGACTCAGCTTGGCTGGAATTCGCCAGAAG
GTTTCCTGCCCAGAGGCAGGGGGCCGAACCCCTAGCTTGCGCAACAGCTGCTGAAACTGTTCGTTTTCCA
TGGCTTCCTCATTTTCCTCTGTGAGTGGCACCAATGGAACGGCCTGGGAGCAGCCATCCTCTTCCCGATC
ATCAGCTGCTCGGATCAGGCAGTTCTGGAGCCATAGGAGCAGGATAGAAAAGCCTTCCTGATGCAGGCTT
TGACCAAGGTTTTCATTTGAAAGGACTAAGCTACCCTGGACTTGTTCTGCTTCTGAGCCCCCTTCTTCTT
CCTCTTCGCTGTCTTCCTCAGGCAGGTTTTCCTCTTCTTCCAGATCTTCCTGGCAAAAATCTTTCAGGGA
CTCCGCTCCATTTGGCAAGATGGAGGATGCCAACTTTTTCTGCCGTTTCTTGTACAGCTCCCGCCGCTCA
GCCACCAGCCCCAGAGCCAAGAGTTTATCCACTATTCGGGCCCGTGAGCGTTTGGCTGTGATATTCTTCA
TGATATGACCCAGGACATCATCTGAGTCCCGGAATTCCTCAAAAAGCCGCTGCAGCTCCAACTCCTGATC
CCCCGTCCACAGTACAATATGGGTTCCTTTCCTTTGGAAGTCCTTGACACTGTCAGCCAGTCCCATCTGT
ACCAGATGGTGGATGATCTGCTTGCGTGTTCGAGGAACAGTATTCAGGTGGGCCAAGATGGCTTCCACCA
CATCCTGCCCTTCCACGTCCTTATTGGCGAGGTACAGCTCCCGAAGATGAGCCTCTTCTTCGGGGCTCCA
TGTAGGTGCTCTGCGACTGGAAGACCTGTCATCCAGGGAGCCATAGCCCTCAGTCATCTCTCGAACCACA
GCTGTGTTCTTCCAGAACAACAGCTCCACAAAGGCTTTTTGGTTGACTGCAGCCAGTGCAAAAAATTTGC
CCAGGATGTATTTGGCAAAAGTCACTAGCTCTTTGTAGGCTCCAGCAGCAGGGTCACTAAGCAGACGATT
GAAGAGGCAGAAGACTGACAGCTGAAAAAGTAGGGCTTCCATTTTGAGGTCATGGGCCAGCCGGTGCAGC
ATCTTCACAATGCAATGGTTAGTGTGGGCACTATTCTGCTGGTAGCTCCTTAGTAGCAGCACATAGGCTC
GAACGACAGTTGAACATGCAAAGCGTTTCAGGTAGTCCAGAAAATTAAATTCTTTCTCCGACACCTGGAC
CACTTGCAACTCCTCCTCTTCCTCCTCCTCCTCCTCTTCTTCTTCCTCTGCCCCACGTTCCTCTGGGCCC
TGCTGCCGGGGAAGTGGAGCAGAGAGGATTTGTTTCAGCAACTGGATCTCTTCCTCTGGAGAAATGTCTT
GAGAGCCAAACACATCTCCTTCAGGCCACACCTCCCGAGCAGACCTCAGGAGAGTCAGGGCCTGTGGGGC
CTGGCCAGCCAGGAGACAGTCTTGGATCCGTACCATAGCTTCTGCCCGCTGCTCCTCCACTGGCACCTCT
GAGGCCGCATCAAAGGGAACCACGGAGTCCATGCTGAGCTCAGAATTCTGGGCACAGCACTGTAGCTGCT
CAGCCAGGGCTGGCCACACAGCCTCCACTTCTTCTGGGCTAGATGGGACATTACCAGAAACAATGGCCTG
GTCTAGGACCTTCTTCTTCTTCTTCCTTCTCTTCTTTTGTTTGTTCTGCACCACCAGGTTCCCACGGCTC
CGACAGAATCGCTCCAACATTTTGAGGAAGAGGTGGGTGGTCTCCACCAGGTCACGAAGGAAAGAGCGGG
GCTGGCATCTCTCATCAAACTTTCGAAAAAGTGCCAGGAATAGTTCTCGGTACTCCATCACATAGAAAAT
ATTGTTCTTGATGATGCGGCTGCTCTCCCTCACAGCCTCATCTGGAGATATGTCCATCTCATTCACTGTT
GCCAGCAGCTCCTGATAGGCCTTCAGAGCCAAGTGCATCCGGCGTGCCCAGGAGGCAGCTTCCTTGCGGT
CAGTCAGCATCATCTCATAGTAGTTGGTGAGGTTCTGCTCAATGAAGTGGAAGGTACGGACACTGAGGGT
CTCAGAAACCAGGCCTGGCCGGAAGGAGGCAGCTCGGTTGAAGGCCATGAAGAAAGCCAAGGCCCACATA
TAATAGGTCTCATCATGCTGCTGAGCTTTCTCCCGAAGCAGGTGATCCTTTACTGATCCCATGAGCCGGT
TGTAACAGTTCTCCAGGAACTCAGAGCAGAAGTCTCTGAGGAAGAGCCTCACATTGAGGGCAGAACGGCG
CTGAATGGACAGCTCTCGGGCGGCCTGGCGACGTTTAGGCACCTTTTTCGGCTGCTTTCCCAAATCTGAA
CTGTAGTTTCGTAGGTTGTGAAGGCCTTTGTGAAAGATGAGGTCCCTCTCCCCAATGGATTTCAACCCCT
GGACAATATAGGAGCCCCCAAATCGAGAATGCCTGTTGCCTCGCTGGAGGGCTCGAGTCTTCTTTTCTGC
CATCTCTCGCTGGCGCAACACCTCCAGTTCTGCAAAATCTGCACTCCGCTCCTGAGCTAAGCGTCCCTGC
CCTACTCCCGCCAGCTGCTCGGGGTTCTGGTCACGAAACATAAGGGAGACAATCTCTAGCACATGTAGGC
TCCATTGCTCCTCAGCAGACGAGCTGGCCAGAAAGAGGAGCAGGTCATCCAGGCCGCTGAGGTGAATCGC
CCAGAGGAGCTGGTCATGGGCACTGGCGTCATCATCAATCTTCTTCTCCTGATCAAGGTCAGCTGGGACA
TGGAGAATATTTCTGACCAGCAGTAGGATCCGTTCAATCAGCAAGTTGTCTTCCTCCTGCCGTTCCTCCC
AGCCCAGCTGCAGCAGCTCATACAAGGTTTCACTGAGGACTCCAAAAGCCTTCTCACTGGCAAAGGCCTC
TTTGTAGGCCTGCAAATAAGTTAGCACCTGCAAAAAATGGTGCCGAAAGCTGGGCTCCTTAGGCAGATTG
CCAAAACAGAGCAAGGCTGGTTGTGTCAAGTTCACCATCAGTCTGATAACAGCATCAAAGAGAGGCTTGT
CCTGGTGGTGCTGGGTGAGGATGGGCAGAAGGTCGCTCTGTAGGATCTGGGCTGCCCCCAGCTGCTGCCG
CACATCTCGTGTCTCATCCTCATGCCTCAAATAGCGGATGAGATCCTTCACGCTCTCTAAGCAATCTGGT
TCCTTATGGTAAGTGTCTCCCTCCAAGTACCCAAGGGCACTACATGTGGCTAGAAGTTCACAGTTCATCA
TGTGCAAGTCCATCGAAGCTTGAGCTCGAGATCTGAGTCCGGACTTGTACAGCTCGTCCATGCCGAGAGT
GATCCCGGCGGCGGTCACGAACTCCAGCAGGACCATGTGATCGCGCTTCTCGTTGGGGTCTTTGCTCAGG
GCGGACTGGGTGCTCAGGTAGTGGTTGTCGGGCAGCAGCACGGGGCCGTCGCCGATGGGGGTGTTCTGCT
GGTAGTGGTCGGCGAGCTGCACGCTGCCGTCCTCGATGTTGTGGCGGATCTTGAAGTTCACCTTGATGCC
GTTCTTCTGCTTGTCGGCCATGATATAGACGTTGTGGCTGTTGTAGTTGTACTCCAGCTTGTGCCCCAGG
ATGTTGCCGTCCTCCTTGAAGTCGATGCCCTTCAGCTCGATGCGGTTCACCAGGGTGTCGCCCTCGAACT
TCACCTCGGCGCGGGTCTTGTAGTTGCCGTCGTCCTTGAAGAAGATGGTGCGCTCCTGGACGTAGCCTTC
GGGCATGGCGGACTTGAAGAAGTCGTGCTGCTTCATGTGGTCGGGGTAGCGGCTGAAGCACTGCACGCCG
TAGGTCAGGGTGGTCACGAGGGTGGGCCAGGGCACGGGCAGCTTGCCGGTGGTGCAGATGAACTTCAGGG
TCAGCTTGCCGTAGGTGGCATCGCCCTCGCCCTCGCCGGACACGCTGAACTTGTGGCCGTTTACGTCGCC
GTCCAGCTCGACCAGGATGGGCACCACCCCGGTGAACAGCTCCTCGCCCTTGCTCACCATGGTGGCGACC
GGTACCAGTACTTTGCGCTTCTTCTTCGGGGATCCCCACGAAGCCATACGCGCTTCTACAAGGCGCTGGC
CGAAGAGGTGCGGGAGTTTCACGCCACCAAGATCCCCCGGAGGCTGGATCGGTCCCGGTGTCTTCTATGG
AGGTCAAAACAGCGTGGATGGCGTCTCCAGGCGATCTGACGGTTCACTAAACGAGCTCTGCTTATATAGA
CCTCCCACCGTACACGCCTACCGCCCATTTGCGTCAATGGGGCGGAGTTGTTACGACATTTTGGAAAGTC
CCGTTGATTTTGGTGCCAAAACAAACTCCCATTGACGTCAATGGGGTGGAGACTTGGAAATCCCCGTGAG
TCAAACCGCTATCCACGCCCATTGATGTACTGCCAAAACCGCATCACCATGGTAATAGCGATGACTAATA
CGTAGATGTACTGCCAAGTAGGAAAGTCCCATAAGGTCATGTACTGGGCATAATGCCAGGCGGGCCATTT
ACCGTCATTGACGTCAATAGGGGGCGTACTTGGCATATGATACACTTGATGTACTGCCAAGTGGGCAGTT
TACCGTAAATACTCCACCCATTGACGTCAATGGAAAGTCCCTATTGGCGTTACTATGGGAACATACGTCA
TTATTGACGTCAATGGGCGGGGGTCGTTGGGCGGTCAGCCAGGCGGGCCATTTACCGTAAGTTATGTAAC
GGGGCGAGCTCGAATTCCGGTCTCCCTATAGTGAGTCGTATTAATTTCGATAAGCCAGACCATTCCTTGC
GGCGGCGGTGCTCAACGGCCTCAACCTACTACTGGGCTGCTTCCTAATGCAGGAGTCGCATAAGGGAGAG
CGTCGAATGGTGCACTCTCAGTACAATCTGCTCTGATGCCGCATAGTTAAGCCAGCCCCGACACCCGCCA
ACACCCGCTGACGCGCCCTGACGGGCTTGTCTGCTCCCGGCATCCGCTTACAGACAAGCTGTGACCGTCT
CCGGGAGCTGCATGTGTCAGAGGTTTTCACCGTCATCACCGAAACGCGCGAGACGAAAGGGCCTCGTGAT
ACGCCTATTTTTATAGGTTAATGTCATGATAATAATGGTTTCTTAGACGTCAGGTGGCACTTTTCGGGGA
AATGTGCGCGGAACCCCTATTTGTTTATTTTTCTAAATACATTCAAATATGTATCCGCTCATGAGACAAT
AACCCTGATAAATGCTTCAATAATATTGAAAAAGGAAGAGTATGAGTATTCAACATTTCCGTGTCGCCCT
TATTCCCTTTTTTGCGGCATTTTGCCTTCCTGTTTTTGCTCACCCAGAAACGCTGGTGAAAGTAAAAGAT
GCTGAAGATCAGTTGGGTGCACGAGTGGGTTACATCGAACTGGATCTCAACAGCGGTAAGATCCTTGAGA
GTTTTCGCCCCGAAGAACGTTTTCCAATGATGAGCACTTTTAAAGTTCTGCTATGTGGCGCGGTATTATC
CCGTATTGACGCCGGGCAAGAGCAACTCGGTCGCCGCATACACTATTCTCAGAATGACTTGGTTGAGTAC
TCACCAGTCACAGAAAAGCATCTTACGGATGGCATGACAGTAAGAGAATTATGCAGTGCTGCCATAACCA
TGAGTGATAACACTGCGGCCAACTTACTTCTGACAACGATCGGAGGACCGAAGGAGCTAACCGCTTTTTT
GCACAACATGGGGGATCATGTAACTCGCCTTGATCGTTGGGAACCGGAGCTGAATGAAGCCATACCAAAC
GACGAGCGTGACACCACGATGCCTGTAGCAATGGCAACAACGTTGCGCAAACTATTAACTGGCGAACTAC
TTACTCTAGCTTCCCGGCAACAATTAATAGACTGGATGGAGGCGGATAAAGTTGCAGGACCACTTCTGCG
CTCGGCCCTTCCGGCTGGCTGGTTTATTGCTGATAAATCTGGAGCCGGTGAGCGTGGGTCTCGCGGTATC
ATTGCAGCACTGGGGCCAGATGGTAAGCCCTCCCGTATCGTAGTTATCTACACGACGGGGAGTCAGGCAA
CTATGGATGAACGAAATAGACAGATCGCTGAGATAGGTGCCTCACTGATTAAGCATTGGTAACTGTCAGA
CCAAGTTTACTCATATATACTTTAGATTGATTTAAAACTTCATTTTTAATTTAAAAGGATCTAGGTGAAG
ATCCTTTTTGATAATCTCATGACCAAAATCCCTTAACGTGAGTTTTCGTTCCACTGAGCGTCAGACCCCG
TAGAAAAGATCAAAGGATCTTC
Features (pLannotate 1.2.2; 18 found; start..end, strand, type, name):
      1..589     +  rep_origin     ori: high-copy-number ColE1/pMB1/pBR322/pUC origin of replication
    772..826     +  CDS            lacI (fragment): lac repressor; lacI; The lac repressor binds to the lac operator to inhibit transcription in E. coli. This inhibition can be relieved by adding lactose or isopropyl-β-D-thiogalactopyranoside (IPTG).
    826..1015    +  promoter       SV40 promoter: SV40 early promoter
   1351..1406    -  polyA_signal   β-globin poly(A) signal: rabbit β-globin polyadenylation signal (Gil and Proudfoot, 1987)
   1477..1599    -  CDS            HBB: HBB_COLGU - Experimental evidence at transcript level: Swiss-Prot protein existence level 2. Involved in oxygen transport from the lung to the various peripheral tissues. From Colobus guereza (Mantled guereza) (Eastern black-and-white colobus monkey).
   1603..2175    -  intron         β-globin intron: intron from rabbit β-globin gene
   2200..5823    -  CDS            TIMELESS: TIM_HUMAN - Also known as TIM From Homo sapiens (Human).
   5823..5853    -  misc_feature   MCS (fragment): multiple cloning site
   5854..6570    -  CDS            EGFP: EGFP is a basic (constitutively fluorescent) green fluorescent protein published in 1996, derived from Aequorea victoria. It is reported to be a rapidly-maturing weak dimer with moderate acid sensitivity.
   6645..6684    -  5'UTR          HSV TK 5'-UTR: 5' untranslated region from the herpes simplex virus thymidine kinase gene
   6774..6977    -  promoter       CMV promoter: human cytomegalovirus (CMV) immediate early promoter
   6978..7281    -  enhancer       CMV enhancer: human cytomegalovirus immediate early enhancer
   7305..7323    -  promoter       T7 promoter: promoter for bacteriophage T7 RNA polymerase
   7339..7426    +  CDS            TcR (fragment): tetracycline efflux protein; tet; confers resistance to tetracycline
   7427..7475    -  misc_feature   bom (fragment): basis of mobility region from pBR322
   7577..7612    -  CDS            rop (fragment): Rop protein, which maintains plasmids at low copy number; rop
   7707..7811    +  promoter       AmpR promoter: bla
   7812..8672    +  CDS            AmpR: β-lactamase; bla; confers resistance to ampicillin, carbenicillin, and related antibiotics
