[The description below was written by a language model from this plasmid's Addgene catalogue record and pLannotate feature annotations shown in this document.]
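Description:
pEGFP-hTimeless (pc4729) is a mammalian expression plasmid encoding human Timeless (TIMELESS) fused to EGFP, built on the pENeGFPRPA34 (pc624) backbone. It is propagated in E. coli through a high-copy ColE1/pUC-type origin and selected with ampicillin via the β-lactamase gene and its native promoter. The backbone also carries short, non-functional remnants of pBR322-derived elements (fragments of lacI, the tetracycline resistance gene, bom and rop), and no mammalian selection marker is annotated, which suggests the plasmid is suited mainly to transient transfection.

The expression cassette lies on the reverse strand and is driven by the human cytomegalovirus immediate-early enhancer and promoter, followed by an HSV thymidine kinase 5' untranslated region. The EGFP coding sequence comes next, then a short multiple cloning site fragment, and then the full Timeless open reading frame of about 3.6 kb, which was inserted between XbaI and HindIII sites. Downstream, a rabbit β-globin intron, a short β-globin coding remnant and the β-globin polyadenylation signal provide splicing and 3' end processing. A T7 promoter sits upstream of the CMV enhancer, and an SV40 early promoter fragment lies beyond the poly(A) signal.

Two discrepancies are worth noting. The catalogue lists GFP as C-terminal on the insert, but the annotated order places EGFP upstream of Timeless, which would make it an N-terminal tag. The sequenced plasmid is 8,842 nt, so the listed 5,208 bp probably refers to the backbone without the insert. The associated work concerns Timeless-Tipin interactions with MCM and RPA in the replication stress response, consistent with using this fusion to follow Timeless localisation and dynamics in live cells.
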