Addgene plasmid #216861: pEGFP-hTimeless (pc4729)
Purpose: Mammalian expression vector encoding GFP tagged human Timeless
Depositing lab: Cristina Cardoso. Publication: Timeless-Tipin interactions with MCM and RPA mediate DNA replication stress response. Prorok P, Wolf E, Cardoso MC. Front Cell Dev Biol. 2024 Feb 29;12:1346534. doi: 10.3389/fcell.2024.1346534. eCollection 2024. PubMed 38487270.
Backbone
  Vector backbone: pENeGFPRPA34 (pc624)
  Total vector size (bp): 5208
  Vector type: Mammalian Expression
Growth in bacteria
  Bacterial resistance: Ampicillin, 100 μg/mL
  Growth temperature: 37°C
  Growth strain: DH5alpha
  Copy number: High Copy
Gene/Insert
  Gene/Insert name: Timeless
  Species: H. sapiens (human)
  Insert size (bp): 3628
  Entrez Gene: TIMELESS (a.k.a. FASPS4, TIM, TIM1, hTIM)
  Promoter: CMV
  Tag / fusion protein: GFP (C terminal on insert)
  Cloning method: Restriction Enzyme; 5′ cloning site XbaI (unknown if destroyed); 3′ cloning site HindIII (not destroyed)
  Sequencing primers: 5′ CGCAAATGGGCGGTAGGCGTG
Terms and licenses: Academic/Nonprofit Terms; Industry Terms: Not Available to Industry
How to cite: pEGFP-hTimeless (pc4729) was a gift from Cristina Cardoso (Addgene plasmid # 216861 ; http://n2t.net/addgene:216861 ; RRID:Addgene_216861)
